Addgene plasmid #122490: pStrep-3xEGFP-N1
Purpose: Expression of Strep-tagged 3xEGFP
Depositing lab: Georg Mayr. Depositing organization: Universitaetsklinikum Hamburg-Eppendorf. Publication: A toolkit for expression of Strep-tagged enhanced green fluorescent protein concatemers in mammalian cells. Zweifel A, Giehler S, Nalaskowski MM. Anal Biochem. 2019 Sep 12:113430. doi: 10.1016/j.ab.2019.113430. PubMed 31521668.
Backbone
  Vector backbone: pEGFP-N1
  Vector type: Mammalian Expression
  Selectable markers: Neomycin (select with G418)
Growth in bacteria
  Bacterial resistance: Kanamycin, 50 μg/mL
  Growth temperature: 37°C
  Growth strain: DH5alpha
  Copy number: High Copy
Gene/Insert
  Gene/Insert name: Strep-tagged 3xEGFP
  Promoter: CMV
  Cloning method: Restriction Enzyme; 5′ cloning site BspEI (destroyed during cloning); 3′ cloning site NotI (not destroyed)
  Sequencing primers: 5′ AGCTGGTTTAGTGAACCGTCA
Terms and licenses: Academic/Nonprofit Terms; Industry Terms: Not Available to Industry
Depositor comments: Please note: The MCS of Strep-tagged multimeric EGFP vectors differs from the MCS of the Strep-tagged monomeric EGFP vector. pStrep-1xEGFP-N1: G CTA GCG CTA CCG GAC TCA GAT CTC GAG CTC AAG CTT CGA ATT CTG CAG TCG ACG GTA CCG CGG GCC CGG GAT CCA GCC ACC ATG AGC GCT TGG AGC CAC CCG CAG TTC GAA AAA CGG GAT CCA CCG GTC GCC ACC ATG GTG pStrep-2x/…/12xEGFP-N1: G CTA GCG CTA CCG GAC TCA GAT CTC GAG CTC AAG CTT GAA ATC GAA TTC CCG CGG GCC CGG GAT CCA GCC ACC ATG AGC GCT TGG AGC CAC CCG CAG TTC GAA AAA CGG GAT CCA CCG GTC GCC ACC ATG GTG
How to cite: pStrep-3xEGFP-N1 was a gift from Georg Mayr (Addgene plasmid # 122490 ; http://n2t.net/addgene:122490 ; RRID:Addgene_122490)
