[The description below was written by a language model from this plasmid's Addgene catalogue record and pLannotate feature annotations shown in this document.]
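Description:
pStrep-3xEGFP-N1 is a mammalian expression plasmid of about 6.2 kb built on the pEGFP-N1 backbone. It produces a concatemer of three enhanced green fluorescent protein units carrying a Strep-tag II. Expression is driven by the human cytomegalovirus immediate-early enhancer and promoter. These are followed by the remnants of a multiple cloning site, the short Strep-tag II coding segment, and then three consecutive EGFP open reading frames separated by short linkers. Transcripts are terminated by the SV40 polyadenylation signal. The tag lies at the amino-terminal end of the EGFP array and downstream of the cloning site, in keeping with the N1 layout, where a gene of interest can be inserted upstream to fuse it to the fluorescent module. The depositor notes that the cloning site in the multimeric EGFP vectors of this series differs from that in the monomeric version. The concatemer was assembled by restriction cloning, and the 3′ NotI site was retained.

In bacteria the plasmid replicates from a high-copy ColE1/pUC-type origin and also carries an f1 origin. A single Tn5 aminoglycoside phosphotransferase gene provides selection in both hosts. A bacterial promoter drives it for kanamycin resistance in E. coli, and the SV40 early promoter with the HSV TK polyadenylation signal drives it for G418 selection of transfected mammalian cells. The small large T antigen, ble and bGH fragments in the feature table appear to be incidental annotation matches in backbone sequence rather than functional parts.

The construct belongs to a toolkit of Strep-tagged EGFP concatemers of graded size. It yields a fluorescent protein of defined, enlarged mass that can be captured on Strep-Tactin. The record does not state specific applications beyond expression of the tagged protein.
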