Features (pLannotate 1.2.2; 19 found; start..end, strand, type, name):
      1..304     +  enhancer       CMV enhancer: human cytomegalovirus immediate early enhancer
    305..508     +  promoter       CMV promoter: human cytomegalovirus (CMV) immediate early promoter
    531..567     +  misc_feature   MCS (fragment): multiple cloning site
    580..596     +  misc_feature   MCS (fragment): multiple cloning site
    613..635     +  CDS            Strep-Tag II (fragment): peptide that binds Strep-Tactin®, an engineered form of streptavidin
    658..1374    +  CDS            EGFP: EGFP is a basic (constitutively fluorescent) green fluorescent protein published in 1996, derived from Aequorea victoria. It is reported to be a rapidly-maturing weak dimer with moderate acid sensitivity.
   1390..2106    +  CDS            EGFP: EGFP is a basic (constitutively fluorescent) green fluorescent protein published in 1996, derived from Aequorea victoria. It is reported to be a rapidly-maturing weak dimer with moderate acid sensitivity.
   2122..2841    +  CDS            EGFP: the original enhanced GFP (Yang et al., 1996) mammalian codon-optimized
   2858..2941    +  CDS            large T antigen (fragment): large T antigen from SV40 (simian virus 40)
   2964..3085    +  polyA_signal   SV40 poly(A) signal: SV40 polyadenylation signal
   3119..3547    -  rep_origin     f1 ori (sequence partly withheld): f1 bacteriophage origin of replication; arrow indicates direction of (+) strand synthesis
   3574..3678    +  promoter       AmpR promoter: bla
   3680..4037    +  promoter       SV40 promoter: SV40 enhancer and early promoter
   4072..4866    +  CDS            NeoR/KanR: aminoglycoside phosphotransferase from Tn5; aph(3')-II (or nptII); confers resistance to neomycin, kanamycin, and G418 (Geneticin®)
   4887..5039    +  CDS            ble (fragment): BLE_KLEPN - Experimental evidence at protein level: Swiss-Prot protein existence level 1. Binding protein with a strong affinity to the bleomycin family of antibiotics. Binds to CL990; an antimitotic-antibiotic compound. From Klebsiella pneumoniae.
   5098..5145    +  polyA_signal   HSV TK poly(A) signal: herpes simplex virus thymidine kinase polyadenylation signal (Cole and Stacy, 1985)
   5236..5252    -  polyA_signal   bGH poly(A) signal (fragment): bovine growth hormone polyadenylation signal
   5474..6062    +  rep_origin     ori: high-copy-number ColE1/pMB1/pBR322/pUC origin of replication
   6177..6236    +  enhancer       CMV enhancer (fragment): human cytomegalovirus immediate early enhancer
>Addgene plasmid #122490 | pStrep-3xEGFP-N1 | addgene full sequence | sequence record 238614 | Addgene NGS Result
CGTTACATAACTTACGGTAAATGGCCCGCCTGGCTGACCGCCCAACGACCCCCGCCCATTGACGTCAATA
ATGACGTATGTTCCCATAGTAACGCCAATAGGGACTTTCCATTGACGTCAATGGGTGGAGTATTTACGGT
AAACTGCCCACTTGGCAGTACATCAAGTGTATCATATGCCAAGTACGCCCCCTATTGACGTCAATGACGG
TAAATGGCCCGCCTGGCATTATGCCCAGTACATGACCTTATGGGACTTTCCTACTTGGCAGTACATCTAC
GTATTAGTCATCGCTATTACCATGGTGATGCGGTTTTGGCAGTACATCAATGGGCGTGGATAGCGGTTTG
ACTCACGGGGATTTCCAAGTCTCCACCCCATTGACGTCAATGGGAGTTTGTTTTGGCACCAAAATCAACG
GGACTTTCCAAAATGTCGTAACAACTCCGCCCCATTGACGCAAATGGGCGGTAGGCGTGTACGGTGGGAG
GTCTATATAAGCAGAGCTGGTTTAGTGAACCGTCAGATCCGCTAGCGCTACCGGACTCAGATCTCGAGCT
CAAGCTTGAAATCGAATTCCCGCGGGCCCGGGATCCAGCCACCATGAGCGCTTGGAGCCACCCGCAGTTC
GAAAAACGGGATCCACCGGTCGCCACCATGGTGAGCAAGGGCGAGGAGCTGTTCACCGGGGTGGTGCCCA
TCCTGGTCGAGCTGGACGGCGACGTAAACGGCCACAAGTTCAGCGTGTCCGGCGAGGGCGAGGGCGATGC
CACCTACGGCAAGCTGACCCTGAAGTTCATCTGCACCACCGGCAAGCTGCCCGTGCCCTGGCCCACCCTC
GTGACCACCCTGACCTACGGCGTGCAGTGCTTCAGCCGCTACCCCGACCACATGAAGCAGCACGACTTCT
TCAAGTCCGCCATGCCCGAAGGCTACGTCCAGGAGCGCACCATCTTCTTCAAGGACGACGGCAACTACAA
GACCCGCGCCGAGGTGAAGTTCGAGGGCGACACCCTGGTGAACCGCATCGAGCTGAAGGGCATCGACTTC
AAGGAGGACGGCAACATCCTGGGGCACAAGCTGGAGTACAACTACAACAGCCACAACGTCTATATCATGG
CCGACAAGCAGAAGAACGGCATCAAGGTGAACTTCAAGATCCGCCACAACATCGAGGACGGCAGCGTGCA
GCTCGCCGACCACTACCAGCAGAACACCCCCATCGGCGACGGCCCCGTGCTGCTGCCCGACAACCACTAC
CTGAGCACCCAGTCCGCCCTGAGCAAAGACCCCAACGAGAAGCGCGATCACATGGTCCTGCTGGAGTTCG
TGACCGCCGCCGGGATCACTCTCGGCATGGACGAGCTGTACAAGGGTCCGGTCGCCACCATGGTGAGCAA
GGGCGAGGAGCTGTTCACCGGGGTGGTGCCCATCCTGGTCGAGCTGGACGGCGACGTAAACGGCCACAAG
TTCAGCGTGTCCGGCGAGGGCGAGGGCGATGCCACCTACGGCAAGCTGACCCTGAAGTTCATCTGCACCA
CCGGCAAGCTGCCCGTGCCCTGGCCCACCCTCGTGACCACCCTGACCTACGGCGTGCAGTGCTTCAGCCG
CTACCCCGACCACATGAAGCAGCACGACTTCTTCAAGTCCGCCATGCCCGAAGGCTACGTCCAGGAGCGC
ACCATCTTCTTCAAGGACGACGGCAACTACAAGACCCGCGCCGAGGTGAAGTTCGAGGGCGACACCCTGG
TGAACCGCATCGAGCTGAAGGGCATCGACTTCAAGGAGGACGGCAACATCCTGGGGCACAAGCTGGAGTA
CAACTACAACAGCCACAACGTCTATATCATGGCCGACAAGCAGAAGAACGGCATCAAGGTGAACTTCAAG
ATCCGCCACAACATCGAGGACGGCAGCGTGCAGCTCGCCGACCACTACCAGCAGAACACCCCCATCGGCG
ACGGCCCCGTGCTGCTGCCCGACAACCACTACCTGAGCACCCAGTCCGCCCTGAGCAAAGACCCCAACGA
GAAGCGCGATCACATGGTCCTGCTGGAGTTCGTGACCGCCGCCGGGATCACTCTCGGCATGGACGAGCTG
TATAAGGGTCCGGTCGCCACCATGGTGAGCAAGGGCGAGGAGCTGTTCACCGGGGTGGTGCCCATCCTGG
TCGAGCTGGACGGCGACGTAAACGGCCACAAGTTCAGCGTGTCCGGCGAGGGCGAGGGCGATGCCACCTA
CGGCAAGCTGACCCTGAAGTTCATCTGCACCACCGGCAAGCTGCCCGTGCCCTGGCCCACCCTCGTGACC
ACCCTGACCTACGGCGTGCAGTGCTTCAGCCGCTACCCCGACCACATGAAGCAGCACGACTTCTTCAAGT
CCGCCATGCCCGAAGGCTACGTCCAGGAGCGCACCATCTTCTTCAAGGACGACGGCAACTACAAGACCCG
CGCCGAGGTGAAGTTCGAGGGCGACACCCTGGTGAACCGCATCGAGCTGAAGGGCATCGACTTCAAGGAG
GACGGCAACATCCTGGGGCACAAGCTGGAGTACAACTACAACAGCCACAACGTCTATATCATGGCCGACA
AGCAGAAGAACGGCATCAAGGTGAACTTCAAGATCCGCCACAACATCGAGGACGGCAGCGTGCAGCTCGC
CGACCACTACCAGCAGAACACCCCCATCGGCGACGGCCCCGTGCTGCTGCCCGACAACCACTACCTGAGC
ACCCAGTCCGCCCTGAGCAAAGACCCCAACGAGAAGCGCGATCACATGGTCCTGCTGGAGTTCGTGACCG
CCGCCGGGATCACTCTCGGCATGGACGAGCTGTACAAGTAAAGCGGCCGCGACTCTAGATCATAATCAGC
CATACCACATTTGTAGAGGTTTTACTTGCTTTAAAAAACCTCCCACACCTCCCCCTGAACCTGAAACATA
AAATGAATGCAATTGTTGTTGTTAACTTGTTTATTGCAGCTTATAATGGTTACAAATAAAGCAATAGCAT
CACAAATTTCACAAATAAAGCATTTTTTTCACTGCATTCTAGTTGTGGTTTGTCCAAACTCATCAATGTA
TCTTAAGGCGTAAATTGTAAGCGTTAATATTTTGTTAAAATTCGCGTTAAATTTTTGTTAAATCAGCTCA
TTTTTTAACCAATAGGCCGAAATCGGCAAAATCCCTTATAAATCAAAAGAATAGACCGAGATAGGGT
[37 nt withheld, positions 3218-3254]
AAAGAACGTGGACTCCAACGTCAAAGG
[49 nt withheld, positions 3282-3330]
T
[91 nt withheld, positions 3332-3422]
G
[124 nt withheld, positions 3424-3547]
CAGGTGGCACTTTTCGGGGAAATGTGCGCGGAACCCCTATTTGTTTATTTTTCTAAATACATTCAAATAT
GTATCCGCTCATGAGACAATAACCCTGATAAATGCTTCAATAATATTGAAAAAGGAAGAGTCCTGAGGCG
GAAAGAACCAGCTGTGGAATGTGTGTCAGTTAGGGTGTGGAAAGTCCCCAGGCTCCCCAGCAGGCAGAAG
TATGCAAAGCATGCATCTCAATTAGTCAGCAACCAGGTGTGGAAAGTCCCCAGGCTCCCCAGCAGGCAGA
AGTATGCAAAGCATGCATCTCAATTAGTCAGCAACCATAGTCCCGCCCCTAACTCCGCCCATCCCGCCCC
TAACTCCGCCCAGTTCCGCCCATTCTCCGCCCCATGGCTGACTAATTTTTTTTATTTATGCAGAGGCCGA
GGCCGCCTCGGCCTCTGAGCTATTCCAGAAGTAGTGAGGAGGCTTTTTTGGAGGCCTAGGCTTTTGCAAA
GATCGATCAAGAGACAGGATGAGGATCGTTTCGCATGATTGAACAAGATGGATTGCACGCAGGTTCTCCG
GCCGCTTGGGTGGAGAGGCTATTCGGCTATGACTGGGCACAACAGACAATCGGCTGCTCTGATGCCGCCG
TGTTCCGGCTGTCAGCGCAGGGGCGCCCGGTTCTTTTTGTCAAGACCAACCTGTCCGGTGCCCTGAATGA
ACTGCAAGACGAGGCAGCGCGGCTATCGTGGCTGGCCACGACGGGCGTTCCTTGCGCAGCTGTGCTCGAC
GTTGTCACTGAAGCGGGAAGGGACTGGCTGCTATTGGGCGAAGTGCCGGGGCAGGATCTCCTGTCATCTC
ACCTTGCTCCTGCCGAGAAAGTATCCATCATGGCTGATGCAATGCGGCGGCTGCATACGCTTGATCCGGC
TACCTGCCCATTCGACCACCAAGCGAAACATCGCATCGAGCGAGCACGTACTCGGATGGAAGCCGGTCTT
GTCGATCAGGATGATCTGGACGAAGAGCATCAGGGGCTCGCGCCAGCCGAACTGTTCGCCAGGCTCAAGG
CGAGCATGCCCGACGGCGAGGATCTCGTCGTGACCCATGGCGATGCCTGCTTGCCGAATATCATGGTGGA
AAATGGCCGCTTTTCTGGATTCATCGACTGTGGCCGGCTGGGTGTGGCGGACCGCTATCAGGACATAGCG
TTGGCTACCCGTGATATTGCTGAAGAGCTTGGCGGCGAATGGGCTGACCGCTTCCTCGTGCTTTACGGTA
TCGCCGCTCCCGATTCGCAGCGCATCGCCTTCTATCGCCTTCTTGACGAGTTCTTCTGAGCGGGACTCTG
GGGTTCGAAATGACCGACCAAGCGACGCCCAACCTGCCATCACGAGATTTCGATTCCACCGCCGCCTTCT
ATGAAAGGTTGGGCTTCGGAATCGTTTTCCGGGACGCCGGCTGGATGATCCTCCAGCGCGGGGATCTCAT
GCTGGAGTTCTTCGCCCACCCTAGGGGGAGGCTAACTGAAACACGGAAGGAGACAATACCGGAAGGAACC
CGCGCTATGACGGCAATAAAAAGACAGAATAAAACGCACGGTGTTGGGTCGTTTGTTCATAAACGCGGGG
TTCGGTCCCAGGGCTGGCACTCTGTCGATACCCCACCGAGACCCCATTGGGGCCAATACGCCCGCGTTTC
TTCCTTTTCCCCACCCCACCCCCCAAGTTCGGGTGAAGGCCCAGGGCTCGCAGCCAACGTCGGGGCGGCA
GGCCCTGCCATAGCCTCAGGTTACTCATATATACTTTAGATTGATTTAAAACTTCATTTTTAATTTAAAA
GGATCTAGGTGAAGATCCTTTTTGATAATCTCATGACCAAAATCCCTTAACGTGAGTTTTCGTTCCACTG
AGCGTCAGACCCCGTAGAAAAGATCAAAGGATCTTCTTGAGATCCTTTTTTTCTGCGCGTAATCTGCTGC
TTGCAAACAAAAAAACCACCGCTACCAGCGGTGGTTTGTTTGCCGGATCAAGAGCTACCAACTCTTTTTC
CGAAGGTAACTGGCTTCAGCAGAGCGCAGATACCAAATACTGTTCTTCTAGTGTAGCCGTAGTTAGGCCA
CCACTTCAAGAACTCTGTAGCACCGCCTACATACCTCGCTCTGCTAATCCTGTTACCAGTGGCTGCTGCC
AGTGGCGATAAGTCGTGTCTTACCGGGTTGGACTCAAGACGATAGTTACCGGATAAGGCGCAGCGGTCGG
GCTGAACGGGGGGTTCGTGCACACAGCCCAGCTTGGAGCGAACGACCTACACCGAACTGAGATACCTACA
GCGTGAGCTATGAGAAAGCGCCACGCTTCCCGAAGGGAGAAAGGCGGACAGGTATCCGGTAAGCGGCAGG
GTCGGAACAGGAGAGCGCACGAGGGAGCTTCCAGGGGGAAACGCCTGGTATCTTTATAGTCCTGTCGGGT
TTCGCCACCTCTGACTTGAGCGTCGATTTTTGTGATGCTCGTCAGGGGGGCGGAGCCTATGGAAAAACGC
CAGCAACGCGGCCTTTTTACGGTTCCTGGCCTTTTGCTGGCCTTTTGCTCACATGTTCTTTCCTGCGTTA
TCCCCTGATTCTGTGGATAACCGTATTACCGCCATGCATTAGTTATTAATAGTAATCAATTACGGGGTCA
TTAGTTCATAGCCCATATATGGAGTTCCG
